Addgene plasmid #192820: pcDNA3 WT MYOC eGLuc2 FLAG
Purpose: Expresses wild-type myocilin with a C-terminal enhanced Gaussia luciferase and FLAG tag
Depositing lab: John Hulleman. Depositing organization: University of Texas Southwestern Medical Center. Publication: A Simple Secretion Assay for Assessing New and Existing Myocilin Variants. Nakahara E, Hulleman JD. Curr Eye Res. 2022 Jun;47(6):918-922. doi: 10.1080/02713683.2022.2047205. Epub 2022 Mar 25. PubMed 35196929.
Backbone
  Vector backbone: pcDNA3
  Backbone manufacturer: unknown
  Backbone size w/o insert (bp): 5542
  Total vector size (bp): 7636
  Vector type: Mammalian Expression
  Selectable markers: Neomycin (select with G418)
Growth in bacteria
  Bacterial resistance: Ampicillin, 100 μg/mL
  Growth temperature: 37°C
  Growth strain: DH5alpha
  Copy number: High Copy
Gene/Insert
  Gene/Insert name: myocilin (alt name: MYOC)
  Species: H. sapiens (human)
  Insert size (bp): 2094
  GenBank ID: 4653
  Entrez Gene: MYOC (a.k.a. GLC1A, GPOA, JOAG, JOAG1, TIGR)
  Promoter: CMV
  Tag / fusion protein: enhanced Gaussia luciferase (M43I/M110I) (C terminal on insert); FLAG (C terminal on insert)
  Cloning method: Gateway Cloning
  Sequencing primers: 5′ CMV For
Resource information
  A portion of this plasmid was derived from a plasmid made by: original wild type MYOC FLAG plasmid was provided by Dr. Val Sheffield (University of Iowa).
Terms and licenses: Academic/Nonprofit Terms; Industry Terms: Not Available to Industry
How to cite: pcDNA3 WT MYOC eGLuc2 FLAG was a gift from John Hulleman (Addgene plasmid # 192820 ; http://n2t.net/addgene:192820 ; RRID:Addgene_192820)
