[The description below was written by a language model from this plasmid's Addgene catalogue record and pLannotate feature annotations shown in this document.]
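Description:
pcDNA3 WT MYOC eGLuc2 FLAG is a mammalian expression plasmid of about 7.6 kb built on the pcDNA3 backbone. It is maintained in E. coli through a high-copy ColE1/pUC-type origin and an ampicillin resistance (β-lactamase) gene. An f1 origin is also present. For selection in mammalian cells, the backbone carries a neomycin phosphotransferase cassette driven by the SV40 enhancer/early promoter and terminated by the SV40 poly(A) signal, which allows G418 selection of stable transfectants. The short HIV-1 LTR, ble, lacI and lac promoter/operator hits in the annotation are small fragments. They are best read as backbone remnants or sequence-similarity matches rather than functional elements.

The payload is wild-type human myocilin (MYOC), expressed from the CMV immediate-early enhancer and promoter and terminated by the bovine growth hormone poly(A) signal. The MYOC coding sequence is followed, after a short linker region, by a human codon-optimised Gaussia luciferase annotated as a fragment. The record describes this luciferase as an enhanced variant (eGLuc2) carrying M43I and M110I substitutions. A FLAG epitope sits immediately after it at the extreme C terminus. T7 and SP6 promoters flank the insert, as is standard for pcDNA3, and the insert was introduced by Gateway cloning.

Myocilin is a secreted protein, so the fused luciferase gives a simple luminescence readout of how much fusion protein reaches the culture medium, while FLAG permits immunodetection. The associated publication describes a secretion assay for evaluating new and existing myocilin variants, in which this construct would serve as the wild-type reference.
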