Features (pLannotate 1.2.2; 23 found; start..end, strand, type, name):
     28..80      -  misc_feature   bom (fragment): basis of mobility region from pBR322
    235..614     +  enhancer       CMV enhancer: human cytomegalovirus immediate early enhancer
    615..818     +  promoter       CMV promoter: human cytomegalovirus (CMV) immediate early promoter
    814..847     +  LTR            5' LTR (truncated) (fragment): truncated 5' long terminal repeat (LTR) from HIV-1
    863..881     +  promoter       T7 promoter: promoter for bacteriophage T7 RNA polymerase
    949..2460    +  CDS            MYOC: MYOC_HUMAN - Also known as GLC1A, TIGR From Homo sapiens (Human).
   2506..3015    +  CDS            hGLuc (fragment): secreted Gaussia luciferase human codon-optimized
   3016..3039    +  CDS            FLAG: FLAG® epitope tag, followed by an enterokinase cleavage site
   3188..3206    -  promoter       SP6 promoter: promoter for bacteriophage SP6 RNA polymerase
   3232..3456    +  polyA_signal   bGH poly(A) signal: bovine growth hormone polyadenylation signal
   3460..3481    +  promoter       SV40 promoter (fragment): SV40 enhancer and early promoter
   3502..3930    +  rep_origin     f1 ori (sequence partly withheld): f1 bacteriophage origin of replication; arrow indicates direction of (+) strand synthesis
   3944..4273    +  promoter       SV40 promoter: SV40 enhancer and early promoter
   4340..5131    +  CDS            neo: KKA2_KLEPN - Also known as kan, nptII. Experimental evidence at protein level: Swiss-Prot protein existence level 1. Resistance to kanamycin, neomycin, paromomycin, ribostamycin, butirosin and gentamicin B. From Klebsiella pneumoniae.
   5155..5313    +  CDS            ble (fragment): BLE_KLEPN - Experimental evidence at protein level: Swiss-Prot protein existence level 1. Binding protein with a strong affinity to the bleomycin family of antibiotics. Binds to CL990; an antimitotic-antibiotic compound. From Klebsiella pneumoniae.
   5308..5429    +  polyA_signal   SV40 poly(A) signal: SV40 polyadenylation signal
   5502..5518    -  protein_bind   lac operator: The lac repressor binds to the lac operator to inhibit transcription in E. coli. This inhibition can be relieved by adding lactose or isopropyl-β-D-thiogalactopyranoside (IPTG). lac repressor encoded by lacI
   5526..5556    -  promoter       lac promoter: promoter for the E. coli lac operon
   5571..5592    -  protein_bind   CAP binding site: CAP binding activates transcription in the presence of cAMP. E. coli catabolite activator protein
   5605..5697    -  CDS            lacI (fragment): lac repressor; lacI; The lac repressor binds to the lac operator to inhibit transcription in E. coli. This inhibition can be relieved by adding lactose or isopropyl-β-D-thiogalactopyranoside (IPTG).
   5880..6468    -  rep_origin     ori: high-copy-number ColE1/pMB1/pBR322/pUC origin of replication
   6639..7499    -  CDS            AmpR: β-lactamase; bla; confers resistance to ampicillin, carbenicillin, and related antibiotics
   7500..7604    -  promoter       AmpR promoter: bla
>Addgene plasmid #192820 | pcDNA3 WT MYOC eGLuc2 FLAG | addgene full sequence | sequence record 377241 | Addgene NGS Result
GACGGATCGGGAGATCTCCCGATCCCCTATGGTGCACTCTCAGTACAATCTGCTCTGATGCCGCATAGTT
AAGCCAGTATCTGCTCCCTGCTTGTGTGTTGGAGGTCGCTGAGTAGTGCGCGAGCAAAATTTAAGCTACA
ACAAGGCAAGGCTTGACCGACAATTGCATGAAGAATCTGCTTAGGGTTAGGCGTTTTGCGCTGCTTCGCG
ATGTACGGGCCAGATATACGCGTTGACATTGATTATTGACTAGTTATTAATAGTAATCAATTACGGGGTC
ATTAGTTCATAGCCCATATATGGAGTTCCGCGTTACATAACTTACGGTAAATGGCCCGCCTGGCTGACCG
CCCAACGACCCCCGCCCATTGACGTCAATAATGACGTATGTTCCCATAGTAACGCCAATAGGGACTTTCC
ATTGACGTCAATGGGTGGAGTATTTACGGTAAACTGCCCACTTGGCAGTACATCAAGTGTATCATATGCC
AAGTACGCCCCCTATTGACGTCAATGACGGTAAATGGCCCGCCTGGCATTATGCCCAGTACATGACCTTA
TGGGACTTTCCTACTTGGCAGTACATCTACGTATTAGTCATCGCTATTACCATGGTGATGCGGTTTTGGC
AGTACATCAATGGGCGTGGATAGCGGTTTGACTCACGGGGATTTCCAAGTCTCCACCCCATTGACGTCAA
TGGGAGTTTGTTTTGGCACCAAAATCAACGGGACTTTCCAAAATGTCGTAACAACTCCGCCCCATTGACG
CAAATGGGCGGTAGGCGTGTACGGTGGGAGGTCTATATAAGCAGAGCTCTCTGGCTAACTAGAGAACCCA
CTGCTTACTGGCTTATCGAAATTAATACGACTCACTATAGGGAGACCCAAGCTTGGTACCGAGCTCGGAT
CCAGAGCTTTCCAGAGGAAGCCTCACCAAGCCTCTGCAATGAGGTTCTTCTGTGCACGTTGCTGCAGCTT
TGGGCCTGAGATGCCAGCTGTCCAGCTGCTGCTTCTGGCCTGCCTGGTGTGGGATGTGGGGGCCAGGACA
GCTCAGCTCAGGAAGGCCAATGACCAGAGTGGCCGATGCCAGTATACCTTCAGTGTGGCCAGTCCCAATG
AATCCAGCTGCCCAGAGCAGAGCCAGGCCATGTCAGTCATCCATAACTTACAGAGAGACAGCAGCACCCA
ACGCTTAGACCTGGAGGCCACCAAAGCTCGACTCAGCTCCCTGGAGAGCCTCCTCCACCAATTGACCTTG
GACCAGGCTGCCAGGCCCCAGGAGACCCAGGAGGGGCTGCAGAGGGAGCTGGGCACCCTGAGGCGGGAGC
GGGACCAGCTGGAAACCCAAACCAGAGAGTTGGAGACTGCCTACAGCAACCTCCTCCGAGACAAGTCAGT
TCTGGAGGAAGAGAAGAAGCGACTAAGGCAAGAAAATGAGAATCTGGCCAGGAGGTTGGAAAGCAGCAGC
CAGGAGGTAGCAAGGCTGAGAAGGGGCCAGTGTCCCCAGACCCGAGACACTGCTCGGGCTGTGCCACCAG
GCTCCAGAGAAGTTTCTACGTGGAATTTGGACACTTTGGCCTTCCAGGAACTGAAGTCCGAGCTAACTGA
AGTTCCTGCTTCCCGAATTTTGAAGGAGAGCCCATCTGGCTATCTCAGGAGTGGAGAGGGAGACACCGGA
TGTGGAGAACTAGTTTGGGTAGGAGAGCCTCTCACGCTGAGAACAGCAGAAACAATTACTGGCAAGTATG
GTGTGTGGATGCGAGACCCCAAGCCCACCTACCCCTACACCCAGGAGACCACGTGGAGAATCGACACAGT
TGGCACGGATGTCCGCCAGGTTTTTGAGTATGACCTCATCAGCCAGTTTATGCAGGGCTACCCTTCTAAG
GTTCACATACTGCCTAGGCCACTGGAAAGCACGGGTGCTGTGGTGTACTCGGGGAGCCTCTATTTCCAGG
GCGCTGAGTCCAGAACTGTCATAAGATATGAGCTGAATACCGAGACAGTGAAGGCTGAGAAGGAAATCCC
TGGAGCTGGCTACCACGGACAGTTCCCGTATTCTTGGGGTGGCTACACGGACATTGACTTGGCTGTGGAT
GAAGCAGGCCTCTGGGTCATTTACAGCACCGATGAGGCCAAAGGTGCCATTGTCCTCTCCAAACTGAACC
CAGAGAATCTGGAACTCGAACAAACCTGGGAGACAAACATCCGTAAGCAGTCAGTCGCCAATGCCTTCAT
CATCTGTGGCACCTTGTACACCGTCAGCAGCTACACCTCAGCAGATGCTACCGTCAACTTTGCTTATGAC
ACAGGCACAGGTATCAGCAAGACCCTGACCATCCCATTCAAGAACCGCTATAAGTACAGCAGCATGATTG
ACTACAACCCCCTGGAGAAGAAGCTCTTTGCCTGGGACAACTTGAACATGGTCACTTATGACATCAAGCT
CTCCAAGATGATGTTCGAAGGCTCCGCTGGCTCCGCTGCTGGTTCTGGCGAATTTGAGGCCAAGCCCACC
GAGAACAACGAAGACTTCAACATCGTGGCCGTGGCCAGCAACTTCGCGACCACGGATCTCGATGCTGACC
GCGGGAAGTTGCCCGGCAAGAAGCTGCCGCTGGAGGTGCTCAAAGAGATAGAAGCCAATGCCCGGAAAGC
TGGCTGCACCAGGGGCTGTCTGATCTGCCTGTCCCACATCAAGTGCACGCCCAAGATGAAGAAGTTCATC
CCAGGACGCTGCCACACCTACGAAGGCGACAAAGAGTCCGCACAGGGCGGCATAGGCGAGGCGATCGTCG
ACATTCCTGAGATTCCTGGGTTCAAGGACTTGGAGCCCATAGAGCAGTTCATCGCACAGGTCGATCTGTG
TGTGGACTGCACAACTGGCTGCCTCAAAGGGCTTGCCAACGTGCAGTGTTCTGACCTGCTCAAGAAGTGG
CTGCCGCAACGCTGTGCGACCTTTGCCAGCAAGATCCAGGGCCAGGTGGACAAGATCAAGGGGGCCGGTG
GTGACGATTACAAGGACGACGATGACAAGTGAAAAGCCTCCAAGCTGTACAGGCAATGGCAGAAGGAGAT
GCTAAATTCACTAATCGGATCCACTAGTAACGGCCGCCAGTGTGCTGGAATTCTGCAGATATCCATCACA
CTGGCGGCCGCTCGAGCATGCATCTAGAGGGCCCTATTCTATAGTGTCACCTAAATGCTAGAGCTCGCTG
ATCAGCCTCGACTGTGCCTTCTAGTTGCCAGCCATCTGTTGTTTGCCCCTCCCCCGTGCCTTCCTTGACC
CTGGAAGGTGCCACTCCCACTGTCCTTTCCTAATAAAATGAGGAAATTGCATCGCATTGTCTGAGTAGGT
GTCATTCTATTCTGGGGGGTGGGGTGGGGCAGGACAGCAAGGGGGAGGATTGGGAAGACAATAGCAGGCA
TGCTGGGGATGCGGTGGGCTCTATGGCTTCTGAGGCGGAAAGAACCAGCTGGGGCTCTAGGGGGTATCCC
C
[124 nt withheld, positions 3502-3625]
C
[91 nt withheld, positions 3627-3717]
A
[49 nt withheld, positions 3719-3767]
CCTTTGACGTTGGAGTCCACGTTCTTT
[37 nt withheld, positions 3795-3831]
ACCCTATCTCGGTCTATTCTTTTGATTTATAAGGGATTTTGCCGATTTCGGCCTATTGGTTAAAAAATGA
GCTGATTTAACAAAAATTTAACGCGAATTAATTCTGTGGAATGTGTGTCAGTTAGGGTGTGGAAAGTCCC
CAGGCTCCCCAGCAGGCAGAAGTATGCAAAGCATGCATCTCAATTAGTCAGCAACCAGGTGTGGAAAGTC
CCCAGGCTCCCCAGCAGGCAGAAGTATGCAAAGCATGCATCTCAATTAGTCAGCAACCATAGTCCCGCCC
CTAACTCCGCCCATCCCGCCCCTAACTCCGCCCAGTTCCGCCCATTCTCCGCCCCATGGCTGACTAATTT
TTTTTATTTATGCAGAGGCCGAGGCCGCCTCTGCCTCTGAGCTATTCCAGAAGTAGTGAGGAGGCTTTTT
TGGAGGCCTAGGCTTTTGCAAAAAGCTCCCGGGAGCTTGTATATCCATTTTCGGATCTGATCAAGAGACA
GGATGAGGATCGTTTCGCATGATTGAACAAGATGGATTGCACGCAGGTTCTCCGGCCGCTTGGGTGGAGA
GGCTATTCGGCTATGACTGGGCACAACAGACAATCGGCTGCTCTGATGCCGCCGTGTTCCGGCTGTCAGC
GCAGGGGCGCCCGGTTCTTTTTGTCAAGACCGACCTGTCCGGTGCCCTGAATGAACTGCAGGACGAGGCA
GCGCGGCTATCGTGGCTGGCCACGACGGGCGTTCCTTGCGCAGCTGTGCTCGACGTTGTCACTGAAGCGG
GAAGGGACTGGCTGCTATTGGGCGAAGTGCCGGGGCAGGATCTCCTGTCATCTCACCTTGCTCCTGCCGA
GAAAGTATCCATCATGGCTGATGCAATGCGGCGGCTGCATACGCTTGATCCGGCTACCTGCCCATTCGAC
CACCAAGCGAAACATCGCATCGAGCGAGCACGTACTCGGATGGAAGCCGGTCTTGTCGATCAGGATGATC
TGGACGAAGAGCATCAGGGGCTCGCGCCAGCCGAACTGTTCGCCAGGCTCAAGGCGCGCATGCCCGACGG
CGAGGATCTCGTCGTGACCCATGGCGATGCCTGCTTGCCGAATATCATGGTGGAAAATGGCCGCTTTTCT
GGATTCATCGACTGTGGCCGGCTGGGTGTGGCGGACCGCTATCAGGACATAGCGTTGGCTACCCGTGATA
TTGCTGAAGAGCTTGGCGGCGAATGGGCTGACCGCTTCCTCGTGCTTTACGGTATCGCCGCTCCCGATTC
GCAGCGCATCGCCTTCTATCGCCTTCTTGACGAGTTCTTCTGAGCGGGACTCTGGGGTTCGAAATGACCG
ACCAAGCGACGCCCAACCTGCCATCACGAGATTTCGATTCCACCGCCGCCTTCTATGAAAGGTTGGGCTT
CGGAATCGTTTTCCGGGACGCCGGCTGGATGATCCTCCAGCGCGGGGATCTCATGCTGGAGTTCTTCGCC
CACCCCAACTTGTTTATTGCAGCTTATAATGGTTACAAATAAAGCAATAGCATCACAAATTTCACAAATA
AAGCATTTTTTTCACTGCATTCTAGTTGTGGTTTGTCCAAACTCATCAATGTATCTTATCATGTCTGTAT
ACCGTCGACCTCTAGCTAGAGCTTGGCGTAATCATGGTCATAGCTGTTTCCTGTGTGAAATTGTTATCCG
CTCACAATTCCACACAACATACGAGCCGGAAGCATAAAGTGTAAAGCCTGGGGTGCCTAATGAGTGAGCT
AACTCACATTAATTGCGTTGCGCTCACTGCCCGCTTTCCAGTCGGGAAACCTGTCGTGCCAGCTGCATTA
ATGAATCGGCCAACGCGCGGGGAGAGGCGGTTTGCGTATTGGGCGCTCTTCCGCTTCCTCGCTCACTGAC
TCGCTGCGCTCGGTCGTTCGGCTGCGGCGAGCGGTATCAGCTCACTCAAAGGCGGTAATACGGTTATCCA
CAGAATCAGGGGATAACGCAGGAAAGAACATGTGAGCAAAAGGCCAGCAAAAGGCCAGGAACCGTAAAAA
GGCCGCGTTGCTGGCGTTTTTCCATAGGCTCCGCCCCCCTGACGAGCATCACAAAAATCGACGCTCAAGT
CAGAGGTGGCGAAACCCGACAGGACTATAAAGATACCAGGCGTTTCCCCCTGGAAGCTCCCTCGTGCGCT
CTCCTGTTCCGACCCTGCCGCTTACCGGATACCTGTCCGCCTTTCTCCCTTCGGGAAGCGTGGCGCTTTC
TCATAGCTCACGCTGTAGGTATCTCAGTTCGGTGTAGGTCGTTCGCTCCAAGCTGGGCTGTGTGCACGAA
CCCCCCGTTCAGCCCGACCGCTGCGCCTTATCCGGTAACTATCGTCTTGAGTCCAACCCGGTAAGACACG
ACTTATCGCCACTGGCAGCAGCCACTGGTAACAGGATTAGCAGAGCGAGGTATGTAGGCGGTGCTACAGA
GTTCTTGAAGTGGTGGCCTAACTACGGCTACACTAGAAGAACAGTATTTGGTATCTGCGCTCTGCTGAAG
CCAGTTACCTTCGGAAAAAGAGTTGGTAGCTCTTGATCCGGCAAACAAACCACCGCTGGTAGCGGTGGTT
TTTTTGTTTGCAAGCAGCAGATTACGCGCAGAAAAAAAGGATCTCAAGAAGATCCTTTGATCTTTTCTAC
GGGGTCTGACGCTCAGTGGAACGAAAACTCACGTTAAGGGATTTTGGTCATGAGATTATCAAAAAGGATC
TTCACCTAGATCCTTTTAAATTAAAAATGAAGTTTTAAATCAATCTAAAGTATATATGAGTAAACTTGGT
CTGACAGTTACCAATGCTTAATCAGTGAGGCACCTATCTCAGCGATCTGTCTATTTCGTTCATCCATAGT
TGCCTGACTCCCCGTCGTGTAGATAACTACGATACGGGAGGGCTTACCATCTGGCCCCAGTGCTGCAATG
ATACCGCGAGACCCACGCTCACCGGCTCCAGATTTATCAGCAATAAACCAGCCAGCCGGAAGGGCCGAGC
GCAGAAGTGGTCCTGCAACTTTATCCGCCTCCATCCAGTCTATTAATTGTTGCCGGGAAGCTAGAGTAAG
TAGTTCGCCAGTTAATAGTTTGCGCAACGTTGTTGCCATTGCTACAGGCATCGTGGTGTCACGCTCGTCG
TTTGGTATGGCTTCATTCAGCTCCGGTTCCCAACGATCAAGGCGAGTTACATGATCCCCCATGTTGTGCA
AAAAAGCGGTTAGCTCCTTCGGTCCTCCGATCGTTGTCAGAAGTAAGTTGGCCGCAGTGTTATCACTCAT
GGTTATGGCAGCACTGCATAATTCTCTTACTGTCATGCCATCCGTAAGATGCTTTTCTGTGACTGGTGAG
TACTCAACCAAGTCATTCTGAGAATAGTGTATGCGGCGACCGAGTTGCTCTTGCCCGGCGTCAATACGGG
ATAATACCGCGCCACATAGCAGAACTTTAAAAGTGCTCATCATTGGAAAACGTTCTTCGGGGCGAAAACT
CTCAAGGATCTTACCGCTGTTGAGATCCAGTTCGATGTAACCCACTCGTGCACCCAACTGATCTTCAGCA
TCTTTTACTTTCACCAGCGTTTCTGGGTGAGCAAAAACAGGAAGGCAAAATGCCGCAAAAAAGGGAATAA
GGGCGACACGGAAATGTTGAATACTCATACTCTTCCTTTTTCAATATTATTGAAGCATTTATCAGGGTTA
TTGTCTCATGAGCGGATACATATTTGAATGTATTTAGAAAAATAAACAAATAGGGGTTCCGCGCACATTT
CCCCGAAAAGTGCCACCTGACGTC
