>Addgene plasmid #192820 | pcDNA3 WT MYOC eGLuc2 FLAG | depositor partial sequence | sequence record 373746 | coding sequence
CTCTGGCTAACTAGAGAACCCACTGCTTACTGGCTTATCGAAATTAATACGACTCACTATAGGGAGACCC
AAGCTTGGTACCGAGCTCGGATCCAGAGCTTTCCAGAGGAAGCCTCACCAAGCCTCTGCAATGAGGTTCT
TCTGTGCACGTTGCTGCAGCTTTGGGCCTGAGATGCCAGCTGTCCAGCTGCTGCTTCTGGCCTGCCTGGT
GTGGGATGTGGGGGCCAGGACAGCTCAGCTCAGGAAGGCCAATGACCAGAGTGGCCGATGCCAGTATACC
TTCAGTGTGGCCAGTCCCAATGAATCCAGCTGCCCAGAGCAGAGCCAGGCCATGTCAGTCATCCATAACT
TACAGAGAGACAGCAGCACCCAACGCTTAGACCTGGAGGCCACCAAAGCTCGACTCAGCTCCCTGGAGAG
CCTCCTCCACCAATTGACCTTGGACCAGGCTGCCAGGCCCCAGGAGACCCAGGAGGGGCTGCAGAGGGAG
CTGGGCACCCTGAGGCGGGAGCGGGACCAGCTGGAAACCCAAACCAGAGAGTTGGAGACTGCCTACAGCA
ACCTCCTCCGAGACAAGTCAGTTCTGGAGGAAGAGAAGAAGCGACTAAGGCAAGAAAATGAGAATCTGGC
CAGGAGGTTGGAAAGCAGCAGCCAGGAGGTAGCAAGGCTGAGAAGGGGCCAGTGTCCCCAGACCCGAGAC
ACTGCTCGGGCTGTGCCACCAGGCTCCAGAGAAGTTTCTACGTGGAATTTGGACACTTTGGCCTTCCAGG
AACTGAAGTCCGAGCTAACTGAAGTTCCTGCTTCCCGAATTTTGAAGGAGAGCCCATCTGGCTATCTCAG
GAGTGGAGAGGGAGACACCGGATGTGGAGAACTAGTTTGGGTAGGAGAGCCTCTCACGCTGAGAACAGCA
GAAACAATTACTGGCAAGTATGGTGTGTGGATGCGAGACCCCAAGCCCACCTACCCCTACACCCAGGAGA
CCACGTGGAGAATCGACACAGTTGGCACGGATGTCCGCCAGGTTTTTGAGTATGACCTCATCAGCCAGTT
TATGCAGGGCTACCCTTCTAAGGTTCACATACTGCCTAGGCCACTGGAAAGCACGGGTGCTGTGGTGTAC
TCGGGGAGCCTCTATTTCCAGGGCGCTGAGTCCAGAACTGTCATAAGATATGAGCTGAATACCGAGACAG
TGAAGGCTGAGAAGGAAATCCCTGGAGCTGGCTACCACGGACAGTTCCCGTATTCTTGGGGTGGCTACAC
GGACATTGACTTGGCTGTGGATGAAGCAGGCCTCTGGGTCATTTACAGCACCGATGAGGCCAAAGGTGCC
ATTGTCCTCTCCAAACTGAACCCAGAGAATCTGGAACTCGAACAAACCTGGGAGACAAACATCCGTAAGC
AGTCAGTCGCCAATGCCTTCATCATCTGTGGCACCTTGTACACCGTCAGCAGCTACACCTCAGCAGATGC
TACCGTCAACTTTGCTTATGACACAGGCACAGGTATCAGCAAGACCCTGACCATCCCATTCAAGAACCGC
TATAAGTACAGCAGCATGATTGACTACAACCCCCTGGAGAAGAAGCTCTTTGCCTGGGACAACTTGAACA
TGGTCACTTATGACATCAAGCTCTCCAAGATGATGTTCGAAGGCTCCGCTGGCTCCGCTGCTGGTTCTGG
CGAATTTGAGGCCAAGCCCACCGAGAACAACGAAGACTTCAACATCGTGGCCGTGGCCAGCAACTTCGCG
ACCACGGATCTCGATGCTGACCGCGGGAAGTTGCCCGGCAAGAAGCTGCCGCTGGAGGTGCTCAAAGAGA
TAGAAGCCAATGCCCGGAAAGCTGGCTGCACCAGGGGCTGTCTGATCTGCCTGTCCCACATCAAGTGCAC
GCCCAAGATGAAGAAGTTCATCCCAGGACGCTGCCACACCTACGAAGGCGACAAAGAGTCCGCACAGGGC
GGCATAGGCGAGGCGATCGTCGACATTCCTGAGATTCCTGGGTTCAAGGACTTGGAGCCCATAGAGCAGT
TCATCGCACAGGTCGATCTGTGTGTGGACTGCACAACTGGCTGCCTCAAAGGGCTTGCCAACGTGCAGTG
TTCTGACCTGCTCAAGAAGTGGCTGCCGCAACGCTGTGCGACCTTTGCCAGCAAGATCCAGGGCCAGGTG
GACAAGATCAAGGGGGCCGGTGGTGACGATTACAAGGACGACGATGACAAGTGA
